>Addgene plasmid #45956 | pCLX-R4-DEST-R2 | depositor full sequence | sequence record 64549 | pCLX-R4-DEST-R2 sequence 8235 bps
GTCGACATTGATTATTGACTAGTTATTAATAGTAATCAATTACGGGGTCATTAGTTCATAGCCCATATAT
GGAGTTCCGCGTTACATAACTTACGGTAAATGGCCCGCCTGGCTGACCGCCCAACGACCCCCGCCCATTG
ACGTCAATAATGACGTATGTTCCCATAGTAACGCCAATAGGGACTTTCCATTGACGTCAATGGGTGGACT
ATTTACGGTAAACTGCCCACTTGGCAGTACATCAAGTGTATCATATGCCAAGTACGCCCCCTATTGACGT
CAATGACGGTAAATGGCCCGCCTGGCATTATGCCCAGTACATGACCTTATGGGACTTTCCTACTTGGCAG
TACATCTACGTATTAGTCATCGCTATTACCATGGGAGGCGTGGCCTGGGCGGGACTGGGGAGTGGCGAGC
CCTCAGATCCTGCATATAAGCAGCTGCTTTTTGCCTGTACTGGGTCTCTCTGGTTAGACCAGATCTGAGC
CTGGGAGCTCTCTGGCTAACTAGGGAACCCACTGCTTAAGCCTCAATAAAGCTTGCCTTGAGTGCTTCAA
GTAGTGTGTGCCCGTCTGTTGTGTGACTCTGGTAACTAGAGATCCCTCAGACCCTTTTAGTCAGTGTGGA
AAATCTCTAGCAGTGGCGCCCGAACAGGGACTTGAAAGCGAAAGGGAAACCAGAGGAGCTCTCTCGACGC
AGGACTCGGCTTGCTGAAGCGCGCACGGCAAGAGGCGAGGGGCGGCGACTGGTGAGTACGCCAAAAATTT
TGACTAGCGGAGGCTAGAAGGAGAGAGATGGGTGCGAGAGCGTCAGTATTAAGCGGGGGAGAATTAGATC
GCGATGGGAAAAAATTCGGTTAAGGCCAGGGGGAAAGAAAAAATATAAATTAAAACATATAGTATGGGCA
AGCAGGGAGCTAGAACGATTCGCAGTTAATCCTGGCCTGTTAGAAACATCAGAAGGCTGTAGACAAATAC
TGGGACAGCTACAACCATCCCTTCAGACAGGATCAGAAGAACTTAGATCATTATATAATACAGTAGCAAC
CCTCTATTGTGTGCATCAAAGGATAGAGATAAAAGACACCAAGGAAGCTTTAGACAAGATAGAGGAAGAG
CAAAACAAAAGTAAGAAAAAAGCACAGCAAGCAGCAGGATCTTCAGACCTGGAAATTCCCTACAATCCCC
AAAGTCAAGGAGTAGTAGAATCTATGAATAAAGAATTAAAGAAAATTATAGGACAGGTAAGAGATCAGGC
TGAACATCTTAAGACAGCAGTACAAATGGCAGTATTCATCCACAATTTTAAAAGAAAAGGGGGGATTGGG
GGGTACAGTGCAGGGGAAAGAATAGTAGACATAATAGCAACAGACATACAAACTAAAGAATTACAAAAAC
AAATTACAAAAATTCAAAATTTTCGGGTTTATTACAGGGACAGCAGAAATCCACTTTGGAAAGGACCAGC
AAAGCTCCTCTGGAAAGGTGAAGGGGCAGTAGTAATACAAGATAATAGTGACATAAAAGTAGTGCCAAGA
AGAAAAGCAAAGATCATTAGGGATTATGGAAAACAGATGGCAGGTGATGATTGTGTGGCAAGTAGACAGG
ATGAGGATTAGAACATGGAAAAGTTTAGTAAAACACCATAAGGAGGAGATATGAGGGACAATTGGAGAAG
TGAATTATATAAATATAAAGTAGTAAAAATTGAACCATTAGGAGTAGCACCCACCAAGGCAAAGAGAAGA
GTGGTGCAGAGAGAAAAAAGAGCAGTGGGAATAGGAGCTTTGTTCCTTGGGTTCTTGGGAGCAGCAGGAA
GCACTATGGGCGCAGCGTCAATGACGCTGACGGTACAGGCCAGACAATTATTGTCTGGTATAGTGCAGCA
GCAGAACAATTTGCTGAGGGCTATTGAGGCGCAACAGCATCTGTTGCAACTCACAGTCTGGGGCATCAAG
CAGCTCCAGGCAAGAATCCTGGCTGTGGAAAGATACCTAAAGGATCAACAGCTCCTGGGGATTTGGGGTT
GCTCTGGAAAACTCATTTGCACCACTGCTGTGCCTTGGAATGCTAGTTGGAGTAATAAATCTCTGGAACA
GATTTGGAATCACACGACCTGGATGGAGTGGGACAGAGAAATTAACAATTACACAAGCTTAATACACTCC
TTAATTGAAGAATCGCAAAACCAGCAAGAAAAGAATGAACAAGAATTATTGGAATTAGATAAATGGGCAA
GTTTGTGGAATTGGTTTAACATAACAAATTGGCTGTGGTATATAAAATTATTCATAATGATAGTAGGAGG
CTTGGTAGGTTTAAGAATAGTTTTTGCTGTACTTTCTATAGTGAATAGAGTTAGGCAGGGATATTCACCA
TTATCGTTTCAGACCCACCTCCCAACCCCGAGGGGACCCGACAGGCCCGAAGGAATAGAAGAAGAAGGTG
GAGAGAGAGACAGAGACAGATCCATTCGATTAGTGAACGGATCTCGACGGTATCGCTAGTGATTATCGGA
TCAACTTTGTATAGAAAAGTTGAACGAGAAACGTAAAATGATATAAATATCAATATATTAAATTAGATTT
TGCATAAAAAACAGACTACATAATACTGTAAAACACAACATATCCAGTCACTATGGCGGCCGCATTAGGC
ACCCCAGGCTTTACACTTTATGCTTCCGGCTCGTATAATGTGTGGATTTTGAGTTAGGATCCGTCGAGAT
TTTCAGGAGCTAAGGAAGCTAAAATGGAGAAAAAAATCACTGGATATACCACCGTTGATATATCCCAATG
GCATCGTAAAGAACATTTTGAGGCATTTCAGTCAGTTGCTCAATGTACCTATAACCAGACCGTTCAGCTG
GATATTACGGCCTTTTTAAAGACCGTAAAGAAAAATAAGCACAAGTTTTATCCGGCCTTTATTCACATTC
TTGCCCGCCTGATGAATGCTCATCCGGAACTCCGTATGGCAATGAAAGACGGTGAGCTGGTGATATGGGA
TAGTGTTCACCCTTGTTACACCGTTTTCCATGAGCAAACTGAAACGTTTTCATCGCTCTGGAGTGAATAC
CACGACGATTTCCGGCAGTTTCTACACATATATTCGCAAGATGTGGCGTGTTACGGTGAAAACCTGGCCT
ATTTCCCTAAAGGGTTTATTGAGAATATGTTTTTCGTCTCAGCCAATCCCTGGGTGAGTTTCACCAGTTT
TGATTTAAACGTGGCCAATATGGACAACTTCTTCGCCCCCGTTTTCACCATGGGCAAATATTATACGCAA
GGCGACAAGGTGCTGATGCCGCTGGCGATTCAGGTTCATCATGCCGTTTGTGATGGCTTCCATGTCGGCA
GAATGCTTAATGAATTACAACAGTACTGCGATGAGTGGCAGGGCGGGGCGTAAACGCGTGGATCCGGCTT
ACTAAAAGCCAGATAACAGTATGCGTATTTGCGCGCTGATTTTTGCGGTATAAGAATATATACTGATATG
TATACCCGAAGTATGTCAAAAAGAGGTATGCTATGAAGCAGCGTATTACAGTGACAGTTGACAGCGACAG
CTATCAGTTGCTCAAGGCATATATGATGTCAATATCTCCGGTCTGGTAAGCACAACCATGCAGAATGAAG
CCCGTCGTCTGCGTGCCGAACGCTGGAAAGCGGAAAATCAGGAAGGGATGGCTGAGGTCGCCCGGTTTAT
TGAAATGAACGGCTCTTTTGCTGACGAGAACAGGGGCTGGTGAAATGCAGTTTAAGGTTTACACCTATAA
AAGAGAGAGCCGTTATCGTCTGTTTGTGGATGTACAGAGTGATATTATTGACACGCCCGGGCGACGGATG
GTGATCCCCCTGGCCAGTGCACGTCTGCTGTCAGATAAAGTCTCCCGTGAACTTTACCCGGTGGTGCATA
TCGGGGATGAAAGCTGGCGCATGATGACCACCGATATGGCCAGTGTGCCGGTCTCCGTTATCGGGGAAGA
AGTGGCTGATCTCAGCCACCGCGAAAATGACATCAAAAACGCCATTAACCTGATGTTCTGGGGAATATAA
ATGTCAGGCTCCCTTATACACAGCCAGTCTGCAGGTCGAGCAGATCTGCTCGACCATAGTGACTGGATAT
GTTGTGTTTTACAGTATTATGTAGTCTGTTTTTTATGCAAAATCTAATTTAATATATTGATATTTATATC
ATTTTACGTTTCTCGTTCAGCTTTCTTGTACAAAGTGGTGATAATCGAATTCCGATAATCAACCTCTGGA
TTACAAAATTTGTGAAAGATTGACTGGTATTCTTAACTATGTTGCTCCTTTTACGCTATGTGGATACGCT
GCTTTAATGCCTTTGTATCATGCTATTGCTTCCCGTATGGCTTTCATTTTCTCCTCCTTGTATAAATCCT
GGTTGCTGTCTCTTTATGAGGAGTTGTGGCCCGTTGTCAGGCAACGTGGCGTGGTGTGCACTGTGTTTGC
TGACGCAACCCCCACTGGTTGGGGCATTGCCACCACCTGTCAGCTCCTTTCCGGGACTTTCGCTTTCCCC
CTCCCTATTGCCACGGCGGAACTCATCGCCGCCTGCCTTGCCCGCTGCTGGACAGGGGCTCGGCTGTTGG
GCACTGACAATTCCGTGGTGTTGTCGGGGAAGCTGACGTCCTTTCCATGGCTGCTCGCCTGTGTTGCCAC
CTGGATTCTGCGCGGGACGTCCTTCTGCTACGTCCCTTCGGCCCTCAATCCAGCGGACCTTCCTTCCCGC
GGCCTGCTGCCGGCTCTGCGGCCTCTTCCGCGTCTTCGCCTTCGCCCTCAGACGAGTCGGATCTCCCTTT
GGGCCGCCTCCCCGCATCGGGAATTCCCGCGGTTCGCTTTAAGACCAATGACTTACAAGGCAGCTGTAGA
TCTTAGCCACTTTTTAAAAGAAAAGGGGGGACTGGAAGGGCTAATTCACTCCCAACGAAGACAAGATGGG
ATCAATTCACCATGGGAATAACTTCGTATAGCATACATTATACGAAGTTATGCTGCTTTTTGCTTGTACT
GGGTCTCTCTGGTTAGACCAGATCTGAGCCTGGGAGCTCTCTGGCTAACTAGGGAACCCACTGCTTAAGC
CTCAATAAAGCTTGCCTTGAGTGCTTCAAGTAGTGTGTGCCCGTCTGTTGTGTGACTCTGGTAACTAGAG
ATCCCTCAGACCCTTTTAGTCAGTGTGGAAAATCTCTAGCAGCATCTAGTTGAATCGCCAGTGTGTCGAG
CTAGCAGATCTTTTTCCCTCTGCCAAAAATTATGGGGACATCATGAAGCCCCTTGAGCATCTGACTTCTG
GCTAATAAAGGAAATTTATTTTCATTGCAATAGTGTGTTGGAATTTTTTGTGTCTCTCACTCGGAAGGAC
ATATGGGAGGGCAAATCATTTAAAACATCAGAATGAGTATTTGGTTTAGAGTTTGGCAACATATGCCATA
TGCTGGCTGCCATGAACAAAGGTGGCTATAAAGAGGTCATCAGTATATGAAACAGCCCCCTGCTGTCCAT
TCCTTATTCCATAGAAAAGCCTTGACTTGAGGTTAGATTTTTTTTATATTTTGTTTTGTGTTATTTTTTT
CTTTAACATCCCTAAAATTTTCCTTACATGTTTTACTAGCCAGATTTTTCCTCCTCTCCTGACTACTCCC
AGTCATAGCTGTCCCTCTTCTCTTATGAAGATCCCTCGACCTGCAGCCCAAGCTTGGCGTAATCATGGTC
ATAGCTGTTTCCTGTGTGAAATTGTTATCCGCTCACAATTCCACACAACATACGAGCCGGAAGCATAAAG
TGTAAAGCCTGGGGTGCCTAATGAGTGAGCTAACTCACATTAATTGCGTTGCGCTCACTGCCCGCTTTCC
AGTCGGGAAACCTGTCGTGCCAGCGGATCCGCATCTCAATTAGTCAGCAACCATAGTCCCGCCCCTAACT
CCGCCCATCCCGCCCCTAACTCCGCCCAGTTCCGCCCATTCTCCGCCCCATGGCTGACTAATTTTTTTTA
TTTATGCAGAGGCCGAGGCCGCCTCGGCCTCTGAGCTATTCCAGAAGTAGTGAGGAGGCTTTTTTGGAGG
CCTAGGCTTTTGCAAAAAGCTAACTTGTTTATTGCAGCTTATAATGGTTACAAATAAAGCAATAGCATCA
CAAATTTCACAAATAAAGCATTTTTTTCACTGCATTCTAGTTGTGGTTTGTCCAAACTCATCAATGTATC
TTATCATGTCTGGATCCGCTGCATTAATGAATCGGCCAACGCGCGGGGAGAGGCGGTTTGCGTATTGGGC
GCTCTTCCGCTTCCTCGCTCACTGACTCGCTGCGCTCGGTCGTTCGGCTGCGGCGAGCGGTATCAGCTCA
CTCAAAGGCGGTAATACGGTTATCCACAGAATCAGGGGATAACGCAGGAAAGAACATGTGAGCAAAAGGC
CAGCAAAAGGCCAGGAACCGTAAAAAGGCCGCGTTGCTGGCGTTTTTCCATAGGCTCCGCCCCCCTGACG
AGCATCACAAAAATCGACGCTCAAGTCAGAGGTGGCGAAACCCGACAGGACTATAAAGATACCAGGCGTT
TCCCCCTGGAAGCTCCCTCGTGCGCTCTCCTGTTCCGACCCTGCCGCTTACCGGATACCTGTCCGCCTTT
CTCCCTTCGGGAAGCGTGGCGCTTTCTCAATGCTCACGCTGTAGGTATCTCAGTTCGGTGTAGGTCGTTC
GCTCCAAGCTGGGCTGTGTGCACGAACCCCCCGTTCAGCCCGACCGCTGCGCCTTATCCGGTAACTATCG
TCTTGAGTCCAACCCGGTAAGACACGACTTATCGCCACTGGCAGCAGCCACTGGTAACAGGATTAGCAGA
GCGAGGTATGTAGGCGGTGCTACAGAGTTCTTGAAGTGGTGGCCTAACTACGGCTACACTAGAAGGACAG
TATTTGGTATCTGCGCTCTGCTGAAGCCAGTTACCTTCGGAAAAAGAGTTGGTAGCTCTTGATCCGGCAA
ACAAACCACCGCTGGTAGCGGTGGTTTTTTTGTTTGCAAGCAGCAGATTACGCGCAGAAAAAAAGGATCT
CAAGAAGATCCTTTGATCTTTTCTACGGGGTCTGACGCTCAGTGGAACGAAAACTCACGTTAAGGGATTT
TGGTCATGAGATTATCAAAAAGGATCTTCACCTAGATCCTTTTAAATTAAAAATGAAGTTTTAAATCAAT
CTAAAGTATATATGAGTAAACTTGGTCTGACAGTTACCAATGCTTAATCAGTGAGGCACCTATCTCAGCG
ATCTGTCTATTTCGTTCATCCATAGTTGCCTGACTCCCCGTCGTGTAGATAACTACGATACGGGAGGGCT
TACCATCTGGCCCCAGTGCTGCAATGATACCGCGAGACCCACGCTCACCGGCTCCAGATTTATCAGCAAT
AAACCAGCCAGCCGGAAGGGCCGAGCGCAGAAGTGGTCCTGCAACTTTATCCGCCTCCATCCAGTCTATT
AATTGTTGCCGGGAAGCTAGAGTAAGTAGTTCGCCAGTTAATAGTTTGCGCAACGTTGTTGCCATTGCTA
CAGGCATCGTGGTGTCACGCTCGTCGTTTGGTATGGCTTCATTCAGCTCCGGTTCCCAACGATCAAGGCG
AGTTACATGATCCCCCATGTTGTGCAAAAAAGCGGTTAGCTCCTTCGGTCCTCCGATCGTTGTCAGAAGT
AAGTTGGCCGCAGTGTTATCACTCATGGTTATGGCAGCACTGCATAATTCTCTTACTGTCATGCCATCCG
TAAGATGCTTTTCTGTGACTGGTGAGTACTCAACCAAGTCATTCTGAGAATAGTGTATGCGGCGACCGAG
TTGCTCTTGCCCGGCGTCAATACGGGATAATACCGCGCCACATAGCAGAACTTTAAAAGTGCTCATCATT
GGAAAACGTTCTTCGGGGCGAAAACTCTCAAGGATCTTACCGCTGTTGAGATCCAGTTCGATGTAACCCA
CTCGTGCACCCAACTGATCTTCAGCATCTTTTACTTTCACCAGCGTTTCTGGGTGAGCAAAAACAGGAAG
GCAAAATGCCGCAAAAAAGGGAATAAGGGCGACACGGAAATGTTGAATACTCATACTCTTCCTTTTTCAA
TATTATTGAAGCATTTATCAGGGTTATTGTCTCATGAGCGGATACATATTTGAATGTATTTAGAAAAATA
AACAAATAGGGGTTCCGCGCACATTTCCCCGAAAAGTGCCACCTG
Features (pLannotate 1.2.2; 32 found; start..end, strand, type, name):
      4..383     +  enhancer       CMV enhancer: human cytomegalovirus immediate early enhancer
    385..642     +  LTR            5' LTR (truncated): truncated 5' long terminal repeat (LTR) from HIV-1
    689..814     +  misc_feature   HIV-1 Ψ: packaging signal of human immunodeficiency virus type 1
    798..1157    +  CDS            HIV-1 gag (fragment): gag protein from human immunodeficiency virus 1; gag
   1306..1423    +  misc_feature   cPPT/CTS: central polypurine tract and central termination sequence of HIV-1
   1566..1649    +  CDS            vif (fragment): VIF_HV1BR - Experimental evidence at protein level: Swiss-Prot protein existence level 1. Counteracts the innate antiviral activity of host APOBEC3F and APOBEC3G. Forms a complex with host APOBEC3F and APOBEC3G thus preventing the entry of these lethally hypermutating enzymes into progeny virions. Recruits an active E3 ubiquitin ligase complex composed of elongin BC, CUL5, and RBX2 to induce polyubiquitination of APOBEC3G and APOBEC3F. In turn, they are directed to the 26S proteasome for degradation. Vif interaction with APOBEC3G also blocks its cytidine deaminase activity in a proteasome-inde
   1783..2016    +  misc_feature   RRE: The Rev response element (RRE) of HIV-1 allows for Rev-dependent mRNA export from the nucleus to the cytoplasm.
   2393..2493    +  CDS            Rev (fragment): human immunodeficiency virus 1 (HIV-1) Rev protein; rev; enhances nuclear export of unspliced and incompletely spliced viral mRNAs
   2522..2542    +  protein_bind   attB4: mutant version of attB; core recombination site for the Gateway® BP reaction BP Clonase™
   2526..2645    +  protein_bind   attR1: mutant version of attR; recombination site for the Gateway® LR reaction LR Clonase™
   2670..2700    +  promoter       lac UV5 promoter: E. coli lac promoter with an "up" mutation
   2724..2753    +  promoter       cat promoter (fragment): promoter of the E. coli cat gene encoding chloramphenicol acetyltransferase
   2754..3435    +  CDS            CmR (fragment): chloramphenicol acetyltransferase confers resistance to chloramphenicol
   3592..3750    +  CDS            ccdA (fragment): CCDA_ECO57 - Also known as H, letA. Experimental evidence at protein level: Swiss-Prot protein existence level 1. Antitoxin component of a type II toxin-antitoxin (TA) system which inhibits the post-segregational killing (PSK) of plasmid-free cells, also referred to as a plasmid addiction system. Binds to and blocks the activity of CcdB; will also remove bound CcdB protein from the CcdB-GyrA complex by forming a CcdA-CcdB complex, a process termed rejuvenation. Functions as a transcriptional corepressor for the ccdAB operon, repression also requires CcdB (By similarity). From Escherichia coli
   3755..4057    +  CDS            ccdB: CCDB_ECOLI - Also known as G, letB, letD. Experimental evidence at protein level: Swiss-Prot protein existence level 1. Toxic component of a type II toxin-antitoxin (TA) system, functioning in plasmid maintainence. Responsible for the post- segregational killing (PSK) of plasmid-free cells, also referred to as a plasmid addiction system. Half-life of over 2 hours. Cell killing by CcdB is accompanied by filamentation, defects in chromosome and plasmid segregation, defects in cell division, formation of anucleate cells, decreased DNA synthesis and plasmid loss. Interferes with the activity of DN
   4115..4239    -  protein_bind   attR2: mutant version of attR; recombination site for the Gateway® LR reaction LR Clonase™
   4257..4845    +  misc_feature   WPRE: woodchuck hepatitis virus posttranscriptional regulatory element
   4878..4967    +  CDS            nef (fragment): NEF_HV1LA - Experimental evidence at protein level: Swiss-Prot protein existence level 1. Extracellular Nef protein targets CD4(+) T-lymphocytes for apoptosis by interacting with CXCR4 surface receptors. From Human immunodeficiency virus type 1 group M subtype B (isolate Lai) (HIV-1).
   4988..5021    +  protein_bind   loxP: Cre-mediated recombination occurs in the 8-bp core sequence (GCATACAT). Cre recombinase
   5041..5221    +  LTR            5' LTR (truncated): truncated 5' long terminal repeat (LTR) from HIV-1
   5324..5379    +  polyA_signal   β-globin poly(A) signal: rabbit β-globin polyadenylation signal (Gil and Proudfoot, 1987)
   5762..5778    -  protein_bind   lac operator: The lac repressor binds to the lac operator to inhibit transcription in E. coli. This inhibition can be relieved by adding lactose or isopropyl-β-D-thiogalactopyranoside (IPTG). lac repressor encoded by lacI
   5786..5816    -  promoter       lac promoter: promoter for the E. coli lac operon
   5831..5852    -  protein_bind   CAP binding site: CAP binding activates transcription in the presence of cAMP. E. coli catabolite activator protein
   5865..5904    -  CDS            lacI (fragment): lac repressor; lacI; The lac repressor binds to the lac operator to inhibit transcription in E. coli. This inhibition can be relieved by adding lactose or isopropyl-β-D-thiogalactopyranoside (IPTG).
   5911..5933    +  promoter       SV40 promoter (fragment): SV40 enhancer and early promoter
   5957..6092    +  rep_origin     SV40 ori: SV40 origin of replication
   6112..6246    +  polyA_signal   SV40 poly(A) signal: SV40 polyadenylation signal
   6248..6302    -  CDS            lacI (fragment): lac repressor; lacI; The lac repressor binds to the lac operator to inhibit transcription in E. coli. This inhibition can be relieved by adding lactose or isopropyl-β-D-thiogalactopyranoside (IPTG).
   6485..7073    -  rep_origin     ori: high-copy-number ColE1/pMB1/pBR322/pUC origin of replication
   7244..8104    -  CDS            AmpR: β-lactamase; bla; confers resistance to ampicillin, carbenicillin, and related antibiotics
   8105..8209    -  promoter       AmpR promoter: bla
