[The description below was written by a language model from this plasmid's Addgene catalogue record and pLannotate feature annotations shown in this document.]
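Description:
pCLX-R4-DEST-R2 is an empty HIV-1-based lentiviral Gateway destination vector of 8,235 bp, built on the pCLX-DEST backbone. It is maintained in E. coli through a high-copy ColE1/pUC-type origin and an ampicillin resistance gene. The Gateway cassette adds chloramphenicol resistance, so the plasmid is selected with both antibiotics. Because the cassette also carries the gyrase toxin gene ccdB, the vector must be propagated in a ccdB-tolerant strain. An SV40 origin and SV40 poly(A) signal also lie in the plasmid backbone.

In the viral portion, a CMV enhancer is fused to a truncated 5' LTR, an arrangement that normally drives genomic RNA transcription in packaging cells without Tat. This is followed by the Ψ packaging signal with a gag fragment, the cPPT/CTS, and the RRE for Rev-dependent export of the unspliced genome. The destination cassette comes next. The annotation tool labels its upstream site as attR1 overlapping an attB4 core, which fits the attR4 site implied by the plasmid name, and the downstream site is attR2. Between the sites sit the chloramphenicol resistance gene and ccdB, which an LR recombination replaces with the user's entry-clone fragments, while ccdB counterselects unrecombined vector.

No internal promoter is annotated, so the promoter and the transgene are presumably both supplied through the R4–R2 recombination, as in multisite Gateway designs. Downstream, a WPRE enhances transcript expression. A loxP site lies just upstream of the truncated 3' LTR, where it would be expected to be duplicated on reverse transcription and so allow Cre-mediated excision of the provirus. A rabbit β-globin poly(A) signal follows the LTR. The vector serves as a modular platform for assembling custom promoter–gene lentiviral constructs.
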