Addgene plasmid #45956: pCLX-R4-DEST-R2
Purpose: (Empty Backbone)
Depositing lab: Patrick Salmon. Depositing organization: University of Geneva. Publication: Lentiviral vectors. Giry-Laterriere M, Verhoeyen E, Salmon P. Methods Mol Biol. 2011;737:183-209. doi: 10.1007/978-1-61779-095-9_8. PubMed 21590398.
Backbone
  Vector backbone: pCLX-DEST
  Backbone size (bp): 8235
  Vector type: Lentiviral
Growth in bacteria
  Bacterial resistance: Chloramphenicol and Ampicillin, 25 & 100 μg/mL
  Growth temperature: 37°C
  Growth strain: ccdB Survival
  Copy number: High Copy
Gene/Insert
  Cloning method: Gateway Cloning
Terms and licenses: Academic/Nonprofit Terms; Industry Terms: Not Available to Industry
Depositor comments: More information can be found at http://medweb2.unige.ch/salmon/lentilab/lentivectors.html
How to cite: pCLX-R4-DEST-R2 was a gift from Patrick Salmon (Addgene plasmid # 45956 ; http://n2t.net/addgene:45956 ; RRID:Addgene_45956)
