>Addgene plasmid #45956 | pCLX-R4-DEST-R2 | addgene partial sequence | sequence record 67966 | CAT-R
GATGCCATTGGGATATATCAACGGTGGTATATCCAGTGATTTTTTTCTCCATTTTAGCTTCCTTAGCTCC
TGAAAATCTCGACGGATCCTAACTCAAAATCCACACATTATACGAGCCGGAAGCATAAAGTGTAAAGCCT
GGGGTGCCTAATGCGGCCGCCATAGTGACTGGATATGTTGTGTTTTACAGTATTATGTAGTCTGTTTTTT
ATGCAAAATCTAATTTAATATATTGATATTTATATCATTTTACGTTTCTCGTTCAACTTTTCTATACAAA
GTTGATCCGATAATCACTAGATACCGTCGAGATCCGTTCACTAATCGAATGGATCTGTCTCTGTCTCTCT
CTCCACCTTCTTCTTCTATTCCTTCGGGCCTGTCGGGTCCCCTCGGGGTTGGGAGGTGGGTCTGAAACGA
TAATGGTGAATATCCCTGCCTAACTCTATTCACTATAGAAAGTACAGCAAAAACTATTCTTAAACCTACC
AAGCCTCCTACTATCATTATGAATAATTTTATATACCACAGCCAATTTGTTATGTTAAACCAATTCCACA
AACTTGCCCATTTATCTAATTCCAATAATTCTTGTTCATTCTTTTCTTGCTGGTTTTGCGATTCTTCAAT
TAAGGAGTGTATTAAGCTTGTGTAATTGTTAATTTCTCTGTCCCACTCCATCCAGGTCGTGTGATTCCAA
ATCTGTTCCAGAGATTTATTACTCCAACTAGCATTCCAAGGCACAGCAGTGGTGCAAATGAGTTTTCCAG
AGCAACCCCAAATCCCCAGGAGCTGTTGATCCTTTAGGTATCTTTCCACAGCCAGGATTCTTGCCTGGAG
CTGCTTGATGCCCCAGACTGTGAGTTGCAACAGATGCTGTTG
