>Addgene plasmid #45956 | pCLX-R4-DEST-R2 | addgene partial sequence | sequence record 67968 | ccdB-Fwd 5'-GCATGATGACCACCGATATG-3'
CGGTCTCCGTTATCGGGGAAGAAGTGGCTGATCTCAGCCACCGCGAAAATGACATCAAAAACGCCATTAA
CCTGATGTTCTGGGGAATATAAATGTCAGGCTCCCTTATACACAGCCAGTCTGCAGGTCGAGCAGATCTG
CTCGACCATAGTGACTGGATATGTTGTGTTTTACAGTATTATGTAGTCTGTTTTTTATGCAAAATCTAAT
TTAATATATTGATATTTATATCATTTTACGTTTCTCGTTCAGCTTTCTTGTACAAAGTGGTGATAATCGA
ATTCCGATAATCAACCTCTGGATTACAAAATTTGTGAAAGATTGACTGGTATTCTTAACTATGTTGCTCC
TTTTACGCTATGTGGATACGCTGCTTTAATGCCTTTGTATCATGCTATTGCTTCCCGTATGGCTTTCATT
TTCTCCTCCTTGTATAAATCCTGGTTGCTGTCTCTTTATGAGGAGTTGTGGCCCGTTGTCAGGCAACGTG
GCGTGGTGTGCACTGTGTTTGCTGACGCAACCCCCACTGGTTGGGGCATTGCCACCACCTGTCAGCTCCT
TTCCGGGACTTTCGCTTTCCCCCTCCCTATTGCCACGGCGGAACTCATCGCCGCCTGCCTTGCCCGCTGC
TGGACAGGGGCTCGGCTGTTGGGCACTGACAATTCCGTGGTGTTGTCGGGGAAGCTGACGTCCTTTCCAT
GGCTGCTCGCCTGTGTTGCCACCTGGATTCTGCGCGGGACGTCCTTCTGCTACGTCCCTTCGGCCCTCAA
TCCAGCGGACCTTCCTTCCCGCGGCCTGCTGCCGGCTCTGCGGCCTCTTCCGCGTCTTC
